>Addgene plasmid #64652 | 4R3H | depositor partial sequence | sequence record 108734 | Insert DNA Sequence
[489 nt withheld, positions 1-489]
CGTCAC
