>Addgene plasmid #64652 | 4R3H | addgene partial sequence | sequence record 110936 | T7 5'-TAATACGACTCACTATAGGG-3'
AGATATACCATGCATCATCATCATCATCACAGCAGCGGCAGAGAAAACTTGTATTTCCAG
[492 nt withheld, positions 61-552]
CGTCACTGATGACGAAGCTTGCGGCCGCACTCGAGCACCACCACCACCACCACTGAGATCCGGCTGCTAA
CAAAGCCCGAAAGGAAGCTGAGTTGGCTGCTGCCACCGCTGAGCAATAACTAGCATAA
