[The description below was written by a language model from this plasmid's Addgene catalogue record.]
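Description:
4R3H is a bacterial expression plasmid built on the pET28-MHL backbone, made to produce a human YTHDC1 protein fragment for structure determination. The plasmid is named after one of the two Protein Data Bank entries linked to the insert (4R3H and 4R3I), so the encoded protein corresponds to the material used for those structures. The record cautions that the insert may not be the full open reading frame, which is typical of structural genomics constructs, where a defined domain is often expressed rather than the whole protein. The exact residue boundaries are not given. The mutation field only refers to comments that are not included here, so any sequence differences from the reference gene cannot be specified.

Expression is driven by the T7 promoter, which requires a host strain that supplies T7 RNA polymerase. The listed sequencing primers, T7 forward and T7 terminator reverse, show that the insert sits between these two elements, as in other pET-series vectors. The backbone adds an N-terminal 6xHis tag to the protein, allowing purification by immobilized metal affinity chromatography before crystallization or other biophysical work. The plasmid is selected with kanamycin, is recorded as high copy, and is propagated in a standard cloning strain (DH5alpha). The cloning method is listed as unknown, and no feature table was provided, so details such as the origin of replication, any protease cleavage site after the tag, or regulatory elements like lacI are not stated.

YTHDC1, also known as YT521 or YT521-B, is a nuclear YTH-domain protein known as a reader of N6-methyladenosine in RNA. The construct is therefore suited to producing recombinant protein for structural and binding studies.
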