Addgene plasmid #64652: 4R3H
Purpose: Bacterial expression for structure determination; may not be full ORF
Depositing lab: Cheryl Arrowsmith. Depositing organization: University of Toronto.
Backbone
  Vector backbone: pET28-MHL
  Vector type: Bacterial Expression
Growth in bacteria
  Bacterial resistance: Kanamycin, 50 μg/mL
  Growth temperature: 37°C
  Growth strain: DH5alpha
  Copy number: High Copy
Gene/Insert
  Gene/Insert name: YTHDC1:JMC092-F09:C231531 (alt names: YTHDC1; PDB ID: 4R3H, 4R3I)
  Species: H. sapiens (human)
  Mutation: See comments
  Entrez Gene: YTHDC1 (a.k.a. YT521, YT521-B)
  Promoter: T7
  Tag / fusion protein: 6xHis (N terminal on backbone)
  Cloning method: Unknown
  Sequencing primers: 5′ T7; 3′ T7 Terminator
Terms and licenses: Academic/Nonprofit Terms; Industry Terms: Not Available to Industry
How to cite: 4R3H was a gift from Cheryl Arrowsmith (Addgene plasmid # 64652 ; http://n2t.net/addgene:64652 ; RRID:Addgene_64652)
